>Addgene plasmid #111475 | B4-1 | addgene full sequence | sequence record 213237 | Addgene NGS Result
ATTAGGAAGCAGCCCAGTAGTAGGTTGAGGCCGTTGAGCACCGCCGCCGCAAGGAATGGTGCATGCAAGG
AGATGGCGCCCAACAGTCCCCCGGCCACGGGGCCTGCCACCATACCCACGCCGAAACAAGCGCTCATGAG
CCCGAAGTGGCGAGCCCGATCTTCCCCATCGGTGATGTCGGCGATATAGGCGCCAGCAACCGCACCTGTG
GCGCCGGTGATGCCGGCCACGATGCGTCCGGCGTAGAGGATCGAGATCTCGATCCCGCGAAATTAATACG
ACTCACTATAGGGGAATTGAGAGCGGATAACAATTCCCCTCTAGAAATAATTTTGTTTAACTTTAAGAAG
GAGATATACCATGCATCATCATCACCATCATTTAAGCAAGAGCACCGCTGAGATCCGTCAGGCGTTTCTC
GACTTTTTCCATAGTAAGGGACATCAGGTAGTTGCCAGCAGCTCCCTGGTACCCCATAACGACCCAACTT
TGTTGTTTACCAACGCCGGGATGAACCAGTTCAAGGATGTGTTCCTTGGGCTCGACAAGCGTAATTATTC
CCGCGCTACCACTTCCCAACGCTGCGTGCGTGCGGGTGGTAAACACAACGACCTGGAAAACGTCGGTTAC
ACCGCGCGTCACCATACCTTCTTCGAAATGCTGGGCAACTTCAGCTTCGGCGACTATTTCAAACACGATG
CCATTCAGTTTGCATGGGAACTGCTGACCAGCGAAAAATGGTTTGCCCTGCCGAAAGAGCGTCTGTGGGT
TACCGTCTATGAAAGCGACGACGAAGCCTACGAAATCTGGGAAAAAGAAGTAGGGATCCCGCGCGAACGT
ATTATTCGCATCGGCGATAACAAAGGTGCGCCATACGCATCTGACAACTTCTGGCAGATGGGTGACACTG
GTCCGTGCGGCCCGTGCACCGAAATCTTCTACGATCACGGCGACCACATTTGGGGGGGCCCTCCGGGAAG
CCCGGAAGAAGACGGCGACCGCTACATTGAGATCTGGAACATCGTCTTCATGCAGTTCAACCGCCAGGCC
GATGGCACGATGGAACCGCTGCCGAAGCCGTCTGTAGATACCGGTATGGGTCTGGAGCGTATTGCTGCGG
TGCTGCAACACGTTAACTCTAACTATGACATCGACCTGTTCCGCACGCTGATCCAGGCGGTAGCGAAAGT
CACTGGCGCAACCGATCTGAGCAATAAATCGCTGCGCGTAATCGCTGACCACATTCGTTCTTGTGCGTTC
CTGATCGCGGATGGCGTAATGCCGTCCAATGAAAACCGTGGTTATGTACTGCGTCGTATCATTCGTCGCG
CAGTGCGTCACGGTAATATGCTCGGCGCGAAAGAAACCTTCTTCTACAAACTGGTTGGTCCGCTGATCGA
CGTTATGGGCTCTGCGGGTGAAGACCTGAAACGCCAGCAGGCGCAGGTTGAGCAGGTGCTGAAGACTGAA
GAAGAGCAGTTTGCTCGTACTCTGGAGCGCGGTCTGGCGTTGCTGGATGAAGAGCTGGCAAAACTTTCTG
GTGATACGCTGGATGGTGAAACTGCTTTCCGTCTGTACGACACCTATGGCTTCCCGGTTGACCTGACGGC
TGATGTTTGTCGTGAGCGCAACATCAAAGTTGACGAAGCTGGTTTTGAAGCTGCAATGGAAGAGCAGCGT
CGTCGCGCGCGCGAAGCCAGCGGCTTTGGTGCCGATTACAACGCAATGATCCGTGTTGACAGTGCATCTG
AATTTAAAGGCTATGACCATCTGGAACTGAACGGCAAAGTGACTGCGCTGTTTGTTGATGGTAAAGCGGT
TGATGCCATCAATGCAGGCCAGGAAGCTGTGGTCGTGCTGGATCAAACGCCATTCTATGCGGAATCCGGC
GGTCAGGTTGGCGATAAAGGCGAACTGAAAGGCGCTAACTTCTCCTTTGCGGTGGAAGATACGCAGAAAT
ACGGCCAGGCGATTGGTCACATCGGTAAACTTGCTGCGGGTTCTCTGAAAGTGGGCGACGCGGTGCAGGC
TGATGTTGATGAGGCTCGTCGCGCCCGTATTCGTCTGAATCACTCCGCAACGCACCTGATGCACGCTGCG
CTGCGCCAGGTTCTGGGTACTCATGTATCGCAGAAAGGTTCACTGGTTAACGACAAGGTGCTGCGCTTCG
ACTTCTCACACAACGAAGCGATGAAACCAGAAGAGATTCGTGCGGTCGAAGACCTGGTGAACACACAGAT
TCGTCGCAATTTGCCGATCGAAACCAACATCATGGATCTCGAAGCGGCGAAAGCGAAAGGTGCGATGGCG
CTGTTCGGCGAGAAGTATGATGAGCGCGTACGCGTGCTGAGCATGGGCGATTTCTCTACCGAGTTGTGTG
GCGGTACTCACGCCAGCCGCACTGGTGATATTGGTCTGTTCCGCATCATCTCTGAATCGGGTACTGCTGC
AGGCGTTCGTCGTATCGAAGCGGTAACCGGAGAAGGTGCTATCGCCACCGTTCATGCAGACAGCGATCGC
TTAAGCGAAGTCGCGCATCTGCTGAAAGGCGATAGCAATAATCTGGCTGATAAAGTGCGCTCAGTACTGG
AACGTACGCGTCAGCTGGAAAAAGAGTTACAACAGCTTAAAGAACAAGCTGCCGCACAGGAGAGCGCAAA
TCTTTCCAGTAAGGCAATTGATGTTAATGGTGTTAAGCTGTTGGTTAGCGAGCTTAGCGGTGTTGAGCCG
AAAATGTTGCGTACCATGGTTGACGATTTAAAAAATCAGCTGGGGTCGACAATTATCGTGCTGGCAACGG
TAGTCGAAGGTAAGGTTTCTCTGATTGCAGGCGTATCTAAGGACGTCACAGATCGTGTGAAAGCAGGGGA
ACTGATTGGTATGGTCGCTCAGCAGGTGGGCGGCAAGGGTGGTGGACGTCCTGACATGGCGCAAGCCGGT
GGTACGGATGCTGCGGCCTTACCTGCAGCGTTAGCCAGTGTGAAAGGCTGGGTCAGCGCGAAATTGCAAT
ATTAAAGCAGAGGCCATATGCTCGAGGATCCGGCTGCTAACAAAGCCCGAAAGGAAGCTGAGTTGGCTGC
TGCCACCGCTGAGCAATAACTAGCATAACCCCTTGGGGCCTCTAAACGGGTCTTGAGGGGTTTTTTGCTG
AAAGGAGGAACTATATCCGGATATCCCGCAAGAGGCCCGGCAGTACCGGCATAACCAAGCCTATGCCTAC
AGCATCCAGGGTGACGGTGCCGAGGATGACGATGAGCGCATTGTTAGATTTCATACACGGTGCCTGACTG
CGTTAGCAATTTAACTGTGATAAACTACCGCATTAAAGCTTATCGATGATAAGCTGTCAAACATGAGAAT
TCTTGAAGACGAAAGGGCCTCGTGATACGCCTATTTTTATAGGTTAATGTCATGATAATAATGGTTTCTT
AGACGTCAGGTGGCACTTTTCGGGGAAATGTGCGCGGAACCCCTATTTGTTTATTTTTCTAAATACATTC
AAATATGTATCCGCTCATGAGACAATAACCCTGATAAATGCTTCAATAATATTGAAAAAGGAAGAGTATG
AGTATTCAACATTTCCGTGTCGCCCTTATTCCCTTTTTTGCGGCATTTTGCCTTCCTGTTTTTGCTCACC
CAGAAACGCTGGTGAAAGTAAAAGATGCTGAAGATCAGTTGGGTGCACGAGTGGGTTACATCGAACTGGA
TCTCAACAGCGGTAAGATCCTTGAGAGTTTTCGCCCCGAAGAACGTTTTCCAATGATGAGCACTTTTAAA
GTTCTGCTATGTGGCGCGGTATTATCCCGTGTTGACGCCGGGCAAGAGCAACTCGGTCGCCGCATACACT
ATTCTCAGAATGACTTGGTTGAGTACTCACCAGTCACAGAAAAGCATCTTACGGATGGCATGACAGTAAG
AGAATTATGCAGTGCTGCCATAACCATGAGTGATAACACTGCGGCCAACTTACTTCTGACAACGATCGGA
GGACCGAAGGAGCTAACCGCTTTTTTGCACAACATGGGGGATCATGTAACTCGCCTTGATCGTTGGGAAC
CGGAGCTGAATGAAGCCATACCAAACGACGAGCGTGACACCACGATGCCTGCAGCAATGGCAACAACGTT
GCGCAAACTATTAACTGGCGAACTACTTACTCTAGCTTCCCGGCAACAATTAATAGACTGGATGGAGGCG
GATAAAGTTGCAGGACCACTTCTGCGCTCGGCCCTTCCGGCTGGCTGGTTTATTGCTGATAAATCTGGAG
CCGGTGAGCGTGGGTCTCGCGGTATCATTGCAGCACTGGGGCCAGATGGTAAGCCCTCCCGTATCGTAGT
TATCTACACGACGGGGAGTCAGGCAACTATGGATGAACGAAATAGACAGATCGCTGAGATAGGTGCCTCA
CTGATTAAGCATTGGTAACTGTCAGACCAAGTTTACTCATATATACTTTAGATTGATTTAAAACTTCATT
TTTAATTTAAAAGGATCTAGGTGAAGATCCTTTTTGATAATCTCATGACCAAAATCCCTTAACGTGAGTT
TTCGTTCCACTGAGCGTCAGACCCCGTAGAAAAGATCAAAGGATCTTCTTGAGATCCTTTTTTTCTGCGC
GTAATCTGCTGCTTGCAAACAAAAAAACCACCGCTACCAGCGGTGGTTTGTTTGCCGGATCAAGAGCTAC
CAACTCTTTTTCCGAAGGTAACTGGCTTCAGCAGAGCGCAGATACCAAATACTGTCCTTCTAGTGTAGCC
GTAGTTAGGCCACCACTTCAAGAACTCTGTAGCACCGCCTACATACCTCGCTCTGCTAATCCTGTTACCA
GTGGCTGCTGCCAGTGGCGATAAGTCGTGTCTTACCGGGTTGGACTCAAGACGATAGTTACCGGATAAGG
CGCAGCGGTCGGGCTGAACGGGGGGTTCGTGCACACAGCCCAGCTTGGAGCGAACGACCTACACCGAACT
GAGATACCTACAGCGTGAGCTATGAGAAAGCGCCACGCTTCCCGAAGGGAGAAAGGCGGACAGGTATCCG
GTAAGCGGCAGGGTCGGAACAGGAGAGCGCACGAGGGAGCTTCCAGGGGGAAACGCCTGGTATCTTTATA
GTCCTGTCGGGTTTCGCCACCTCTGACTTGAGCGTCGATTTTTGTGATGCTCGTCAGGGGGGCGGAGCCT
ATGGAAAAACGCCAGCAACGCGGCCTTTTTACGGTTCCTGGCCTTTTGCTGGCCTTTTGCTCACATGTTC
TTTCCTGCGTTATCCCCTGATTCTGTGGATAACCGTATTACCGCCTTTGAGTGAGCTGATACCGCTCGCC
GCAGCCGAACGACCGAGCGCAGCGAGTCAGTGAGCGAGGAAGCGGAAGAGCGCCTGATGCGGTATTTTCT
CCTTACGCATCTGTGCGGTATTTCACACCGCAATGGTGCACTCTCAGTACAATCTGCTCTGATGCCGCAT
AGTTAAGCCAGTATACACTCCGCTATCGCTACGTGACTGGGTCATGGCTGCGCCCCGACACCCGCCAACA
CCCGCTGACGCGCCCTGACGGGCTTGTCTGCTCCCGGCATCCGCTTACAGACAAGCTGTGACCGTCTCCG
GGAGCTGCATGTGTCAGAGGTTTTCACCGTCATCACCGAAACGCGCGAGGCAGCTGCGGTAAAGCTCATC
AGCGTGGTCGTGAAGCGATTCACAGATGTCTGCCTGTTCATCCGCGTCCAGCTCGTTGAGTTTCTCCAGA
AGCGTTAATGTCTGGCTTCTGATAAAGCGGGCCATGTTAAGGGCGGTTTTTTCCTGTTTGGTCACTGATG
CCTCCGTGTAAGGGGGATTTCTGTTCATGGGGGTAATGATACCGATGAAACGAGAGAGGATGCTCACGAT
ACGGGTTACTGATGATGAACATGCCCGGTTACTGGAACGTTGTGAGGGTAAACAACTGGCGGTATGGATG
CGGCGGGACCAGAGAAAAATCACTCAGGGTCAATGCCAGCGCTTCGTTAATACAGATGTAGGTGTTCCAC
AGGGTAGCCAGCAGCATCCTGCGATGCAGATCCGGAACATAATGGTGCAGGGCGCTGACTTCCGCGTTTC
CAGACTTTACGAAACACGGAAACCGAAGACCATTCATGTTGTTGCTCAGGTCGCAGACGTTTTGCAGCAG
CAGTCGCTTCACGTTCGCTCGCGTATCGGTGATTCATTCTGCTAACCAGTAAGGCAACCCCGCCAGCCTA
GCCGGGTCCTCAACGACAGGAGCACGATCATGCGCACCCGTGGCCAGGACCCAACGCTGCCCGAGATGCG
CCGCGTGCGGCTGCTGGAGATGGCGGACGCGATGGATATGTTCTGCCAAGGGTTGGTTTGCGCATTCACA
GTTCTCCGCAAGAATTGATTGGCTCCAATTCTTGGAGTGGTGAATCCGTTAGCGAGGTGCCGCCGGCTTC
CATTCAGGTCGAGGTGGCCCGGCTCCATGCACCGCGACGCAACGCGGGGAGGCAGACAAGGTATAGGGCG
GCGCCTACAATCCATGCCAACCCGTTCCATGTGCTCGCCGAGGCGGCATAAATCGCCGTGACGATCAGCG
GTCCAATGATCGAAGTTAGGCTGGTAAGAGCCGCGAGCGATCCTTGAAGCTGTCCCTGATGGTCGTCATC
TACCTGCCTGGACAGCATGGCCTGCAACGCGGGCATCCCGATGCCGCCGGAAGCGAGAAGAATCATAATG
GGGAAGGCCATCCAGCCTCGCGTCGCGAACGCCAGCAAGACGTAGCCCAGCGCGTCGGCCGCCATGCCGG
CGATAATGGCCTGCTTCTCGCCGAAACGTTTGGTGGCGGGACCAGTGACGAAGGCTTGAGCGAGGGCGTG
CAAGATTCCGAATACCGCAAGCGACAGGCCGATCATCGTCGCGCTCCAGCGAAAGCGGTCCTCGCCGAAA
ATGACCCAGAGCGCTGCCGGCACCTGTCCTACGAGTTGCATGATAAAGAAGACAGTCATAAGTGCGGCGA
CGATAGTCATGCCCCGCGCCCACCGGAAGGAGCTGACTGGGTTGAAGGCTCTCAAGGGCATCGGTCGAGA
TCCCGGTGCCTAATGAGTGAGCTAACTTACATTAATTGCGTTGCGCTCACTGCCCGCTTTCCAGTCGGGA
AACCTGTCGTGCCAGCTGCATTAATGAATCGGCCAACGCGCGGGGAGAGGCGGTTTGCGTATTGGGCGCC
AGGGTGGTTTTTCTTTTCACCAGTGAGACGGGCAACAGCTGATTGCCCTTCACCGCCTGGCCCTGAGAGA
GTTGCAGCAAGCGGTCCACGCTGGTTTGCCCCAGCAGGCGAAAATCCTGTTTGATGGTGGTTAACGGCGG
GATATAACATGAGCTGTCTTCGGTATCGTCGTATCCCACTACCGAGATATCCGCACCAACGCGCAGCCCG
GACTCGGTAATGGCGCGCATTGCGCCCAGCGCCATCTGATCGTTGGCAACCAGCATCGCAGTGGGAACGA
TGCCCTCATTCAGCATTTGCATGGTTTGTTGAAAACCGGACATGGCACTCCAGTCGCCTTCCCGTTCCGC
TATCGGCTGAATTTGATTGCGAGTGAGATATTTATGCCAGCCAGCCAGACGCAGACGCGCCGAGACAGAA
CTTAATGGGCCCGCTAACAGCGCGATTTGCTGGTGACCCAATGCGACCAGATGCTCCACGCCCAGTCGCG
TACCGTCTTCATGGGAGAAAATAATACTGTTGATGGGTGTCTGGTCAGAGACATCAAGAAATAACGCCGG
AACATTAGTGCAGGCAGCTTCCACAGCAATGGCATCCTGGTCATCCAGCGGATAGTTAATGATCAGCCCA
CTGACGCGTTGCGCGAGAAGATTGTGCACCGCCGCTTTACAGGCTTCGACGCCGCTTCGTTCTACCATCG
ACACCACCACGCTGGCACCCAGTTGATCGGCGCGAGATTTAATCGCCGCGACAATTTGCGACGGCGCGTG
CAGGGCCAGACTGGAGGTGGCAACGCCAATCAGCAACGACTGTTTGCCCGCCAGTTGTTGTGCCACGCGG
TTGGGAATGTAATTCAGCTCCGCCATCGCCGCTTCCACTTTTTCCCGCGTTTTCGCAGAAACGTGGCTGG
CCTGGTTCACCACGCGGGAAACGGTCTGATAAGAGACACCGGCATACTCTGCGACATCGTATAACGTTAC
TGGTTTCACATTCACCACCCTGAATTGACTCTCTTCCGGGCGCTATCATGCCATACCGCGAAAGGTTTTG
CGCCATTCGATGGTGTCCGGGATCTCGACGCTCTCCCTTATGCGACTCCTGC
Features (pLannotate 1.2.2; 19 found; start..end, strand, type, name):
    274..292     +  promoter       T7 promoter: promoter for bacteriophage T7 RNA polymerase
    293..317     +  protein_bind   lac operator: The lac repressor binds to the lac operator to inhibit transcription in E. coli. This inhibition can be relieved by adding lactose or isopropyl-β-D-thiogalactopyranoside (IPTG). lac repressor encoded by lacI
    332..354     +  RBS            RBS: efficient ribosome binding site from bacteriophage T7 gene 10 (Olins and Rangwala, 1989)
    382..3009    +  CDS            alaS: SYA_ECOLI - Also known as lovB. Experimental evidence at protein level: Swiss-Prot protein existence level 1. Attaches Ala to transfer-messenger RNA (tmRNA, also known as 10Sa RNA, the product of the ssrA gene). tmRNA plays a major role in rescue of stalled ribosomes via trans-translation. From Escherichia coli (strain K12).
   3043..3092    +  CDS            SET1 (fragment): solubility-enhancement tag derived from T7 phage gene 10B
   3100..3147    +  terminator     T7 terminator: transcription terminator for bacteriophage T7 RNA polymerase
   3170..3274    -  CDS            TcR (fragment): tetracycline efflux protein; tet; confers resistance to tetracycline
   3322..3350    -  promoter       tet promoter: E. coli promoter for tetracycline efflux protein gene
   3463..3567    +  promoter       AmpR promoter: bla
   3568..4428    +  CDS            AmpR: β-lactamase; bla; confers resistance to ampicillin, carbenicillin, and related antibiotics
   4599..5187    +  rep_origin     ori: high-copy-number ColE1/pMB1/pBR322/pUC origin of replication
   5373..5512    -  misc_feature   bom: basis of mobility region from pBR322
   5614..5805    -  CDS            rop: Rop protein, which maintains plasmids at low copy number; rop
   5822..6202    +  CDS            YPB1_ECOLX: Protein predicted: Swiss-Prot protein existence level 4. From Escherichia coli.
   6444..7068    -  CDS            TcR (fragment): tetracycline efflux protein; tet; confers resistance to tetracycline
   7083..7104    -  protein_bind   CAP binding site: CAP binding activates transcription in the presence of cAMP. E. coli catabolite activator protein
   7117..8199    -  CDS            lacI: lac repressor; lacI; The lac repressor binds to the lac operator to inhibit transcription in E. coli. This inhibition can be relieved by adding lactose or isopropyl-β-D-thiogalactopyranoside (IPTG).
   8200..8277    -  promoter       lacI promoter: lacI
   8285..252     -  CDS            TcR (fragment) (across the origin): tetracycline efflux protein; tet; confers resistance to tetracycline
