[The description below was written by a language model from this plasmid's Addgene catalogue record and pLannotate feature annotations shown in this document.]
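Description:
B4-1 is a bacterial expression plasmid built on the pET15b backbone that carries the Escherichia coli alanyl-tRNA synthetase gene (alaS), inserted by Gibson cloning. The sequenced record is about 8.3 kb. The plasmid is maintained in E. coli through a ColE1/pMB1-type origin and selected with ampicillin via the β-lactamase gene and its own promoter. The catalogue lists it as high copy, although the feature table also shows the pBR322-derived rop gene and bom region, which normally moderate copy number. Several short tetracycline-resistance fragments and the tet promoter are remnants of the pBR322 lineage and do not make up an intact marker.

Expression follows the standard pET arrangement. A T7 promoter with an adjacent lac operator and the T7 gene 10 ribosome binding site drives the alaS coding sequence, which is followed by a T7 terminator. The plasmid-borne lacI gene supplies repressor, so transcription stays low until IPTG is added in a host that provides T7 RNA polymerase. The catalogue states that the protein carries an N-terminal 6xHis tag contributed by the backbone. The tag is not annotated separately in the feature table, though there is a short gap between the RBS and the start of alaS where it could lie. A small fragment annotated as a T7 gene 10B-derived solubility tag sits just upstream of the terminator and is probably a match to backbone sequence rather than a designed fusion.

The construct is intended for overproduction and affinity purification of Ala-tRNA synthetase. The associated publication title concerns the assembly of pure translation machinery using synthetic microbial consortia, which suggests this enzyme is one component of a reconstituted cell-free translation system.
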