Addgene plasmid #111475: B4-1
Purpose: Ala-tRNA synthetase
Depositing lab: Cheemeng Tan. Depositing organization: University of California, Davis. Publication: Synthetic microbial consortia enable rapid assembly of pure translation machinery. Villarreal F, Contreras-Llano LE, Chavez M, Ding Y, Fan J, Pan T, Tan C. Nat Chem Biol. 2018 Jan;14(1):29-35. doi: 10.1038/nchembio.2514. Epub 2017 Nov 13. PubMed 29131146.
Backbone
  Vector backbone: pET15b
  Vector type: Bacterial Expression
Growth in bacteria
  Bacterial resistance: Ampicillin, 100 μg/mL
  Growth temperature: 37°C
  Growth strain: DH5alpha
  Copy number: High Copy
Gene/Insert
  Gene/Insert name: Ala-tRNA synthetase
  Tag / fusion protein: 6xHis (N terminal on backbone)
  Cloning method: Gibson Cloning
Terms and licenses: Academic/Nonprofit Terms; Industry Terms: Not Available to Industry
Depositor comments: Gene comes from E.coli.
How to cite: B4-1 was a gift from Cheemeng Tan (Addgene plasmid # 111475 ; http://n2t.net/addgene:111475 ; RRID:Addgene_111475)
